Addgene plasmid #84168: pFGC5941-PacI-ath-STTM842
Purpose: target miRNA842 for destruction in Arabidopsis thaliana
Depositing lab: Guiliang Tang. Depositing organization: Michigan Technological University. Publication: Construction of short tandem target mimic (STTM) to block the functions of plant and animal microRNAs. Tang G, Yan J, Gu Y, Qiao M, Fan R, Mao Y, Tang X. Methods. 2012 Oct;58(2):118-25. doi: 10.1016/j.ymeth.2012.10.006. Epub 2012 Oct 23. PubMed 23098881.
Backbone
  Vector backbone: pFGC5941-PacI
  Backbone manufacturer: Guiliang Tang (Addgene plasmid # 44182)
  Backbone size w/o insert (bp): 8608
  Vector type: Plant Expression
  Selectable markers: Basta
Growth in bacteria
  Bacterial resistance: Chloramphenicol and Kanamycin, 25 & 50 μg/mL
  Growth temperature: 37°C
  Growth strain: DH5alpha
  Copy number: High Copy
Gene/Insert
  Gene/Insert name: STTM842
  Species: A. thaliana (mustard weed)
  Insert size (bp): 2846
  Promoter: 2x35S
  Cloning method: Restriction Enzyme; 5′ cloning site PacI (not destroyed); 3′ cloning site PacI (not destroyed)
  Sequencing primers: 5′ CACTATCCTTCGCAAGACCCTTCC; 3′ CAACACATGAGCGAAACCCTATAA
Terms and licenses: Academic/Nonprofit Terms; Industry Terms: Not Available to Industry
Depositor comments: The insert within this plasmid contains a 2x35S promoter, STTM, T35S and CmR. The STTM sequence in the plasmid contains discrepancies compared to the reference sequence. According to the depositing lab, these mutations should not affect plasmid function.
How to cite: pFGC5941-PacI-ath-STTM842 was a gift from Guiliang Tang (Addgene plasmid # 84168 ; http://n2t.net/addgene:84168 ; RRID:Addgene_84168)
