[The description below was written by a language model from this plasmid's Addgene catalogue record and pLannotate feature annotations shown in this document.]
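Description:
pFGC5941-PacI-ath-STTM842 is a plant expression binary vector built on the pFGC5941-PacI backbone and designed to knock down miR842 in Arabidopsis thaliana using a short tandem target mimic (STTM). Its architecture is that of an Agrobacterium T-DNA vector. Nopaline-type left and right border repeats flank the region transferred to the plant. The backbone outside the borders carries the pVS1 replication and stability functions (oriV, RepA, StaA) for maintenance in Agrobacterium. It also has a ColE1/pBR322-type origin with a bom site for propagation in E. coli, and a kanamycin resistance gene. The record lists dual bacterial selection with chloramphenicol and kanamycin, because a second marker, chloramphenicol acetyltransferase, travels with the insert.

The insert of about 2.8 kb was cloned as a PacI fragment with both sites preserved. According to the depositor it contains a 2x35S promoter, the STTM, a 35S terminator and CmR. The feature table agrees: an enhanced CaMV 35S promoter spans the sequence origin and is followed by an unannotated gap of roughly 160 nt that presumably holds the STTM. After this come the CaMV poly(A) signal, the CmR cassette and a fragment of a ColE1-type origin. An STTM transcript generally carries two non-cleavable miRNA binding sites joined by a short spacer; it sequesters the target miRNA and triggers its degradation, which relieves repression of that miRNA's targets. Within the T-DNA, a bar gene driven by the mannopine synthase promoter and terminator confers Basta (phosphinothricin) resistance for selecting transformed plants, and an OCS terminator remains from the parent vector. The depositor notes that the STTM sequence differs from the reference at some positions but that these changes are not expected to affect function.
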