Features (pLannotate 1.2.2; 31 found; start..end, strand, type, name):
      1..346     +  promoter       CaMV 35S promoter: strong constitutive promoter from cauliflower mosaic virus
    298..344     +  promoter       minimal CaMV 35S promoter: minimal 35S promoter from cauliflower mosaic virus
    507..683     +  polyA_signal   CaMV poly(A) signal: cauliflower mosaic virus polyadenylation signal
   1245..1263    -  promoter       SP6 promoter: promoter for bacteriophage SP6 RNA polymerase
   1328..1987    -  CDS            CmR: chloramphenicol acetyltransferase; cat; confers resistance to chloramphenicol
   1988..2024    -  promoter       cat promoter (fragment): promoter of the E. coli cat gene encoding chloramphenicol acetyltransferase
   2024..2052    -  promoter       tet promoter: E. coli promoter for tetracycline efflux protein gene
   2114..2282    -  rep_origin     ori (fragment): high-copy-number ColE1/pMB1/pBR322/pUC origin of replication
   2314..3021    +  terminator     OCS terminator: octopine synthase terminator
   3022..3042    +  misc_feature   MCS (fragment): pUC18/19 multiple cloning site
   3045..3199    +  CDS            lacZα (fragment): LacZα fragment of β-galactosidase; lacZ fragment
   3265..3289    +  misc_feature   RB T-DNA repeat: right border repeat from nopaline C58 T-DNA
   3629..4030    +  CDS            Y4CG_SINFN (fragment): Protein inferred from homology: Swiss-Prot protein existence level 3. From Sinorhizobium fredii (strain NBRC 101917 / NGR234).
   4590..5219    +  CDS            pVS1 StaA: stability protein from the Pseudomonas plasmid pVS1 (Heeb et al., 2000)
   5648..6721    +  CDS            pVS1 RepA: replication protein from the Pseudomonas plasmid pVS1 (Heeb et al., 2000)
   6787..6981    +  rep_origin     pVS1 oriV: origin of replication for the Pseudomonas plasmid pVS1 (Heeb et al., 2000)
   7184..7223    +  CDS            rop (fragment): Rop protein, which maintains plasmids at low copy number; rop
   7325..7465    +  misc_feature   bom: basis of mobility region from pBR322
   7651..8239    -  rep_origin     ori: high-copy-number ColE1/pMB1/pBR322/pUC origin of replication
   8326..9120    -  CDS            KanR: aminoglycoside phosphotransferase; aphA-3; confers resistance to kanamycin
   9545..9569    +  misc_feature   LB T-DNA repeat: left border repeat from nopaline C58 T-DNA
   9655..9907    -  terminator     MAS terminator: mannopine synthase terminator
   9920..10468   -  CDS            bar: PAT_STRHY - Experimental evidence at protein level: Swiss-Prot protein existence level 1. Inactivates phosphinothricin (PPT) by transfer of an acetyl group from acetyl CoA. Can also acetylate demethylphosphinothricin but not PTT or glutamate. This enzyme is an effector of phosphinothricin tripeptide (PTT or bialaphos) resistance. From Streptomyces hygroscopicus. Introduced by genetic manipulation and expressed in glufosinate-tolerant maize by Dekalb Genetics.
  10474..10854   -  promoter       MAS promoter: mannopine synthase promoter (Velten et al., 1984)
  10900..10919   -  rep_origin     ori (fragment): high-copy-number ColE1/pMB1/pBR322/pUC origin of replication
  10916..10940   -  rep_origin     ori (fragment): high-copy-number ColE1/pMB1/pBR322/pUC origin of replication
  10948..10967   -  rep_origin     ori (fragment): high-copy-number ColE1/pMB1/pBR322/pUC origin of replication
  10964..10988   -  rep_origin     ori (fragment): high-copy-number ColE1/pMB1/pBR322/pUC origin of replication
  10996..11037   -  rep_origin     ori (fragment): high-copy-number ColE1/pMB1/pBR322/pUC origin of replication
  11142..11160   +  promoter       T7 promoter: promoter for bacteriophage T7 RNA polymerase
  11181..11228   +  promoter       CaMV 35S promoter (enhanced) (fragment): cauliflower mosaic virus 35S promoter with a duplicated enhancer region
>Addgene plasmid #84168 | pFGC5941-PacI-ath-STTM842 | addgene full sequence | sequence record 167610 | Addgene NGS Result
TGAGACTTTTCAACAAAGGGTAATTTCGGGAAACCTCCTCGGATTCCATTGCCCAGCTATCTGTCACTTC
ATCGAAAGGACAGTGGAAAAGGAAGGTGGCTCCTACAAATGCCATCATTGCGATAAAGGAAAGGCTATCA
TTCAAGATGCCTCTGCCGACAGTGGTCCCAAAGATGGACCCCCACCCACGAGGAGCATCGTGGAAAAAGA
AGACGTTCCAACCACGTCTTCAAAGCAAGTGGATTGATGTGACATCTCCACTGACATAAGGGATGACGCA
CAACCCCACTATCCTTCGCAAGACCCTTCCTCTATATAAGGAAGTTCATTTCATTTGGAGAGGACAGCCC
AAGCTTGGATGACGGATCTACTGACCATGAGTTGTTGTTGTTATGGTCTAATTTAAATATGGTCTAAAGA
GGAAGAATGGATGACGGATCTACTGACCATGAGAATTCGGTACGCTGAAATCACCAGTCTCTCTCTACAA
ATCTATCTCTCTCTATTTTCTCCATAAATAATGTGTGAGTAGTTTCCCGATAAGGGAAATTAGGGTTCTT
ATAGGGTTTCGCTCATGTGTTGAGCATATAAGAACCCCTTAGTATGTATTTGTATTTGTAAAATACTTCT
ATCAATAAAATTTCTAATTCCTAAAACCAAAATCCAGTACTAAAATCCAGATCTCCTAAAGTCCCTATAG
ATCTTTGTCGTGAATATAAACCAGACACGAGACGACTAGACCTGGAGCCCAGACGCCGTTCGAAGCTAGA
AGTACCGCTTAGGCAGGAGGCCGTTAGGGAAAAGATGCTAAGGCAGGGTTGGTTACGTTGACTCCCCCGT
AGGTTTGGTTTAAATATGATGAAGTGGACGGAAGGAAGGAGGAAGACAAGGAAGGATAAGGTTGCAGGCC
CTGTGCAAGGTAAGAAGATGGAAATTTGATAGAGGTACGCTACTATACTTATACTATACGCTAAGGGAAT
GATTGTATTTATACCCTATACCCCCTAATAACCCCTTATCAATTTAAGAAATAATCCGCATAAGCCCCCG
CTTAAAAATTGGTATCAGAGCCATGAATAGGTCTATGACCAAAACTCAAGAGGATAAAACCTCACCAAAA
TACGAAAGAGTCCTTAACTCTAAAGATAAAAGATCTTTCAAGATCAGAACTAGTTCCCTCACACCGGTGA
CGGGGATCGCATGCGACCTCTAGACCATCACATTGGAGCTTCAGCTGCTCGAGTTCTATAGTGTCACCTA
AATCGTATGTGTATGATACATAAGGTTATGTATTAATTGTAGCCGCGTTCTTACGTCGACGTACCAATTA
CGCCCCGCCCTGTCACTCATCGCAGTACTGTTGTAATTCATTAAGCATTCTGCCGACATGGAAGCCATCA
CAAACGGCATGATGAACCTGAACCGCCAGCGGCATCAGCACCTTGTCGCCTTGCGTATAATATTTGCCCG
TGGTGAAAACGGGGGCGAAGAAGTTGTCCATATTGGCCACGTTTAAATCAAAACTGGTGAAACTCGCCCA
GGGATTGGCGGAGACGAAAAACATATTCTCAATAAACCCTTTAGGGAAATAGGCCAGGTTTTCACCGTAA
CACGCCACATCTTGCGAATATATGTGTAGAAACTGCCGGAAATCGTCGTGGTATTCACTCCAGAGCGATG
AAAACGTTTCAGTTTGCTCATGGAAAACGGTGTAACAAGGGTGAACACTATCCCATATTACCAGCTCACC
GTCTTTCATTGCCATACGGAACTCCGGATGAGCATTCATCAGGCGGGCAAGAATGTGAATAAAGGCCGGA
TAAAACTTGTGCTTATTTTTCTTTACGGTCTTTAAAAAGGCCGTAATATCCAGCTGAACGGTCTGGTTAT
AGGTACATTGAGCAACTGACTGAAATGCCTCAAAATGTTCTTTACGATGCCATTGGGATATATCAACGGT
GGTATATCCAGTGATTTCTTTCTCCATTTTAGCTTCCTTAGCTCCTGAAAATCTCGATAACTCATTAAAG
CTTATCGATGATAAGCTGTCAAACATGAGAATTTAGCCCGCCTAATGAGCGGGCTTTTTGTTGTGATCCG
CGTTGCTGGCGTTTTTCCATAGGCTCCGCCCCCCTGACGAGCATCACAAAAATCGACGCTCAAGTCAGAG
GTGGCGAAACCCGACAGGACTATAAAGATACCAGGCGTTTCCCCCCTGGAAGCTCCCTCGTGCGCTCTCC
TGTTCCGACCCTGCCGCTTACCGGATACCTGTCCGCCTTTCTTAATTAAGACCCGGGACTAGTCCCTAGA
GTCCTGCTTTAATGAGATATGCGAGACGCCTATGATCGCATGATATTTGCTTTCAATTCTGTTGTGCACG
TTGTAAAAAACCTGAGCATGTGTAGCTCAGATCCTTACCGCCGGTTTCGGTTCATTCTAATGAATATATC
ACCCGTTACTATCGTATTTTTATGAATAATATTCTCCGTTCAATTTACTGATTGTACCCTACTACTTATA
TGTACAATATTAAAATGAAAACAATATATTGTGCTGAATAGGTTTATAGCGACATCTATGATAGAGCGCC
ACAATAACAAACAATTGCGTTTTATTATTACAAATCCAATTTTAAAAAAAGCGGCAGAACCGGTCAAACC
TAAAAGACTGATTACATAAATCTTATTCAAATTTCAAAAGTGCCCCAGGGGCTAGTATCTACGACACACC
GAGCGGCGAACTAATAACGCTCACTGAAGGGAACTCCGGTTCCCCGCCGGCGCGCATGGGTGAGATTCCT
TGAAGTTGAGTATTGGCCGTCCGCTCTACCGAAAGTTACGGGCACCATTCAACCCGGTCCAGCACGGCGG
CCGGGTAACCGACTTGCTGCCCCGAGAATTATGCAGCATTTTTTTGGTGTATGTGGGCCCCAAATGAAGT
GCAGGTCAAACCTTGACAGTGACGACAAATCGTTGGGCGGGTCCAGGGCGAATTTTGCGACAACATGTCG
AGGCTCAGCAGGACCTGCAGGCATGCAAGCTTGGCACTGGCCGTCGTTTTACAACGTCGTGACTGGGAAA
ACCCTGGCGTTACCCAACTTAATCGCCTTGCAGCACATCCCCCTTTCGCCAGCTGGCGTAATAGCGAAGA
GGCCCGCACCGATCGCCCTTCCCAACAGTTGCGCAGCCTGAATGGCGAATGCTAGAGCAGCTTGAGCTTG
GATCAGATTGTCGTTTCCCGCCTTCAGTTTAAACTATCAGTGTTTGACAGGATATATTGGCGGGTAAACC
TAAGAGAAAAGAGCGTTTATTAGAATAATCGGATATTTAAAAGGGCGTGAAAAGGTTTATCCGTTCGTCC
ATTTGTATGTGCATGCCAACCACAGGGTTCCCCTCGGGATCAAAGTACTTTGATCCAACCCCTCCGCTGC
TATAGTGCAGTCGGCTTCTGACGTTCAGTGCAGCCGTCTTCTGAAAACGACATGTCGCACAAGTCCTAAG
TTACGCGACAGGCTGCCGCCCTGCCCTTTTCCTGGCGTTTTCTTGTCGCGTGTTTTAGTCGCATAAAGTA
GAATACTTGCGACTAGAACCGGAGACATTACGCCATGAACAAGAGCGCCGCCGCTGGCCTGCTGGGCTAT
GCCCGCGTCAGCACCGACGACCAGGACTTGACCAACCAACGGGCCGAACTGCACGCGGCCGGCTGCACCA
AGCTGTTTTCCGAGAAGATCACCGGCACCAGGCGCGACCGCCCGGAGCTGGCCAGGATGCTTGACCACCT
ACGCCCTGGCGACGTTGTGACAGTGACCAGGCTAGACCGCCTGGCCCGCAGCACCCGCGACCTACTGGAC
ATTGCCGAGCGCATCCAGGAGGCCGGCGCGGGCCTGCGTAGCCTGGCAGAGCCGTGGGCCGACACCACCA
CGCCGGCCGGCCGCATGGTGTTGACCGTGTTCGCCGGCATTGCCGAGTTCGAGCGTTCCCTAATCATCGA
CCGCACCCGGAGCGGGCGCGAGGCCGCCAAGGCCCGAGGCGTGAAGTTTGGCCCCCGCCCTACCCTCACC
CCGGCACAGATCGCGCACGCCCGCGAGCTGATCGACCAGGAAGGCCGCACCGTGAAAGAGGCGGCTGCAC
TGCTTGGCGTGCATCGCTCGACCCTGTACCGCGCACTTGAGCGCAGCGAGGAAGTGACGCCCACCGAGGC
CAGGCGGCGCGGTGCCTTCCGTGAGGACGCATTGACCGAGGCCGACGCCCTGGCGGCCGCCGAGAATGAA
CGCCAAGAGGAACAAGCATGAAACCGCACCAGGACGGCCAGGACGAACCGTTTTTCATTACCGAAGAGAT
CGAGGCGGAGATGATCGCGGCCGGGTACGTGTTCGAGCCGCCCGCGCACGTCTCAACCGTGCGGCTGCAT
GAAATCCTGGCCGGTTTGTCTGATGCCAAGCTGGCGGCCTGGCCGGCCAGCTTGGCCGCTGAAGAAACCG
AGCGCCGCCGTCTAAAAAGGTGATGTGTATTTGAGTAAAACAGCTTGCGTCATGCGGTCGCTGCGTATAT
GATGCGATGAGTAAATAAACAAATACGCAAGGGGAACGCATGAAGGTTATCGCTGTACTTAACCAGAAAG
GCGGGTCAGGCAAGACGACCATCGCAACCCATCTAGCCCGCGCCCTGCAACTCGCCGGGGCCGATGTTCT
GTTAGTCGATTCCGATCCCCAGGGCAGTGCCCGCGATTGGGCGGCCGTGCGGGAAGATCAACCGCTAACC
GTTGTCGGCATCGACCGCCCGACGATTGACCGCGACGTGAAGGCCATCGGCCGGCGCGACTTCGTAGTGA
TCGACGGAGCGCCCCAGGCGGCGGACTTGGCTGTGTCCGCGATCAAGGCAGCCGACTTCGTGCTGATTCC
GGTGCAGCCAAGCCCTTACGACATATGGGCCACCGCCGACCTGGTGGAGCTGGTTAAGCAGCGCATTGAG
GTCACGGATGGAAGGCTACAAGCGGCCTTTGTCGTGTCGCGGGCGATCAAAGGCACGCGCATCGGCGGTG
AGGTTGCCGAGGCGCTGGCCGGGTACGAGCTGCCCATTCTTGAGTCCCGTATCACGCAGCGCGTGAGCTA
CCCAGGCACTGCCGCCGCCGGCACAACCGTTCTTGAATCAGAACCCGAGGGCGACGCTGCCCGCGAGGTC
CAGGCGCTGGCCGCTGAAATTAAATCAAAACTCATTTGAGTTAATGAGGTAAAGAGAAAATGAGCAAAAG
CACAAACACGCTAAGTGCCGGCCGTCCGAGCGCACGCAGCAGCAAGGCTGCAACGTTGGCCAGCCTGGCA
GACACGCCAGCCATGAAGCGGGTCAACTTTCAGTTGCCGGCGGAGGATCACACCAAGCTGAAGATGTACG
CGGTACGCCAAGGCAAGACCATTACCGAGCTGCTATCTGAATACATCGCGCAGCTACCAGAGTAAATGAG
CAAATGAATAAATGAGTAGATGAATTTTAGCGGCTAAAGGAGGCGGCATGGAAAATCAAGAACAACCAGG
CACCGACGCCGTGGAATGCCCCATGTGTGGAGGAACGGGCGGTTGGCCAGGCGTAAGCGGCTGGGTTGCC
TGCCGGCCCTGCAATGGCACTGGAACCCCCAAGCCCGAGGAATCGGCGTGAGCGGTCGCAAACCATCCGG
CCCGGTACAAATCGGCGCGGCGCTGGGTGATGACCTGGTGGAGAAGTTGAAGGCCGCGCAGGCCGCCCAG
CGGCAACGCATCGAGGCAGAAGCACGCCCCGGTGAATCGTGGCAAGCGGCCGCTGATCGAATCCGCAAAG
AATCCCGGCAACCGCCGGCAGCCGGTGCGCCGTCGATTAGGAAGCCGCCCAAGGGCGACGAGCAACCAGA
TTTTTTCGTTCCGATGCTCTATGACGTGGGCACCCGCGATAGTCGCAGCATCATGGACGTGGCCGTTTTC
CGTCTGTCGAAGCGTGACCGACGAGCTGGCGAGGTGATCCGCTACGAGCTTCCAGACGGGCACGTAGAGG
TTTCCGCAGGGCCGGCCGGCATGGCCAGTGTGTGGGATTACGACCTGGTACTGATGGCGGTTTCCCATCT
AACCGAATCCATGAACCGATACCGGGAAGGGAAGGGAGACAAGCCCGGCCGCGTGTTCCGTCCACACGTT
GCGGACGTACTCAAGTTCTGCCGGCGAGCCGATGGCGGAAAGCAGAAAGACGACCTGGTAGAAACCTGCA
TTCGGTTAAACACCACGCACGTTGCCATGCAGCGTACGAAGAAGGCCAAGAACGGCCGCCTGGTGACGGT
ATCCGAGGGTGAAGCCTTGATTAGCCGCTACAAGATCGTAAAGAGCGAAACCGGGCGGCCGGAGTACATC
GAGATCGAGCTAGCTGATTGGATGTACCGCGAGATCACAGAAGGCAAGAACCCGGACGTGCTGACGGTTC
ACCCCGATTACTTTTTGATCGATCCCGGCATCGGCCGTTTTCTCTACCGCCTGGCACGCCGCGCCGCAGG
CAAGGCAGAAGCCAGATGGTTGTTCAAGACGATCTACGAACGCAGTGGCAGCGCCGGAGAGTTCAAGAAG
TTCTGTTTCACCGTGCGCAAGCTGATCGGGTCAAATGACCTGCCGGAGTACGATTTGAAGGAGGAGGCGG
GGCAGGCTGGCCCGATCCTAGTCATGCGCTACCGCAACCTGATCGAGGGCGAAGCATCCGCCGGTTCCTA
ATGTACGGAGCAGATGCTAGGGCAAATTGCCCTAGCAGGGGAAAAAGGTCGAAAAGGTCTCTTTCCTGTG
GATAGCACGTACATTGGGAACCCAAAGCCGTACATTGGGAACCGGAACCCGTACATTGGGAACCCAAAGC
CGTACATTGGGAACCGGTCACACATGTAAGTGACTGATATAAAAGAGAAAAAAGGCGATTTTTCCGCCTA
AAACTCTTTAAAACTTATTAAAACTCTTAAAACCCGCCTGGCCTGTGCATAACTGTCTGGCCAGCGCACA
GCCGAAGAGCTGCAAAAAGCGCCTACCCTTCGGTCGCTGCGCTCCCTACGCCCCGCCGCTTCGCGTCGGC
CTATCGCGGCCGCTGGCCGCTCAAAAATGGCTGGCCTACGGCCAGGCAATCTACCAGGGCGCGGACAAGC
CGCGCCGTCGCCACTCGACCGCCGGCGCCCACATCAAGGCACCCTGCCTCGCGCGTTTCGGTGATGACGG
TGAAAACCTCTGACACATGCAGCTCCCGGAGACGGTCACAGCTTGTCTGTAAGCGGATGCCGGGAGCAGA
CAAGCCCGTCAGGGCGCGTCAGCGGGTGTTGGCGGGTGTCGGGGCGCAGCCATGACCCAGTCACGTAGCG
ATAGCGGAGTGTATACTGGCTTAACTATGCGGCATCAGAGCAGATTGTACTGAGAGTGCACCATATGCGG
TGTGAAATACCGCACAGATGCGTAAGGAGAAAATACCGCATCAGGCGCTCTTCCGCTTCCTCGCTCACTG
ACTCGCTGCGCTCGGTCGTTCGGCTGCGGCGAGCGGTATCAGCTCACTCAAAGGCGGTAATACGGTTATC
CACAGAATCAGGGGATAACGCAGGAAAGAACATGTGAGCAAAAGGCCAGCAAAAGGCCAGGAACCGTAAA
AAGGCCGCGTTGCTGGCGTTTTTCCATAGGCTCCGCCCCCCTGACGAGCATCACAAAAATCGACGCTCAA
GTCAGAGGTGGCGAAACCCGACAGGACTATAAAGATACCAGGCGTTTCCCCCTGGAAGCTCCCTCGTGCG
CTCTCCTGTTCCGACCCTGCCGCTTACCGGATACCTGTCCGCCTTTCTCCCTTCGGGAAGCGTGGCGCTT
TCTCATAGCTCACGCTGTAGGTATCTCAGTTCGGTGTAGGTCGTTCGCTCCAAGCTGGGCTGTGTGCACG
AACCCCCCGTTCAGCCCGACCGCTGCGCCTTATCCGGTAACTATCGTCTTGAGTCCAACCCGGTAAGACA
CGACTTATCGCCACTGGCAGCAGCCACTGGTAACAGGATTAGCAGAGCGAGGTATGTAGGCGGTGCTACA
GAGTTCTTGAAGTGGTGGCCTAACTACGGCTACACTAGAAGGACAGTATTTGGTATCTGCGCTCTGCTGA
AGCCAGTTACCTTCGGAAAAAGAGTTGGTAGCTCTTGATCCGGCAAACAAACCACCGCTGGTAGCGGTGG
TTTTTTTGTTTGCAAGCAGCAGATTACGCGCAGAAAAAAAGGATCTCAAGAAGATCCTTTGATCTTTTCT
ACGGGGTCTGACGCTCAGTGGAACGAAAACTCACGTTAAGGGATTTTGGTCATGCATTCTAGGTACTAAA
ACAATTCATCCAGTAAAATATAATATTTTATTTTCTCCCAATCAGGCTTGATCCCCAGTAAGTCAAAAAA
TAGCTCGACATACTGTTCTTCCCCGATATCCTCCCTGATCGACCGGACGCAGAAGGCAATGTCATACCAC
TTGTCCGCCCTGCCGCTTCTCCCAAGATCAATAAAGCCACTTACTTTGCCATCTTTCACAAAGATGTTGC
TGTCTCCCAGGTCGCCGTGGGAAAAGACAAGTTCCTCTTCGGGCTTTTCCGTCTTTAAAAAATCATACAG
CTCGCGCGGATCTTTAAATGGAGTGTCTTCTTCCCAGTTTTCGCAATCCACATCGGCCAGATCGTTATTC
AGTAAGTAATCCAATTCGGCTAAGCGGCTGTCTAAGCTATTCGTATAGGGACAATCCGATATGTCGATGG
AGTGAAAGAGCCTGATGCACTCCGCATACAGCTCGATAATCTTTTCAGGGCTTTGTTCATCTTCATACTC
TTCCGAGCAAAGGACGCCATCGGCCTCACTCATGAGCAGATTGCTCCAGCCATCATGCCGTTCAAAGTGC
AGGACCTTTGGAACAGGCAGCTTTCCTTCCAGCCATAGCATCATGTCCTTTTCCCGTTCCACATCATAGG
TGGTCCCTTTATACCGGCTGTCCGTCATTTTTAAATATAGGTTTTCATTTTCTCCCACCAGCTTATATAC
CTTAGCAGGAGACATTCCTTCCGTATCTTTTACGCAGCGGTATTTTTCGATCAGTTTTTTCAATTCCGGT
GATATTCTCATTTTAGCCATTTATTATTTCCTTCCTCTTTTCTACAGTATTTAAAGATACCCCAAGAAGC
TAATTATAACAAGACGAACTCCAATTCACTGTTCCTTGCATTCTAAAACCTTAAATACCAGAAAACAGCT
TTTTCAAAGTTGTTTTCAAAGTTGGCGTATAACATAGTATCGACGGAGCCGATTTTGAAACCGCGGTGAT
CACAGGCAGCAACGCTCTGTCATCGTTACAATCAACATGCTACCCTCCGCGAGATCATCCGTGTTTCAAA
CCCGGCAGCTTAGTTGCCGTTCTTCCGAATAGCATCGGTAACATGAGCAAAGTCTGCCGCCTTACAACGG
CTCTCCCGCTGACGCCGTCCCGGACTGATGGGCTGCCTGTATCGAGTGGTGATTTTGTGCCGAGCTGCCG
GTCGGGGAGCTGTTGGCTGGCTGGTGGCAGGATATATTGTGGTGTAAACAAATTGACGCTTAGACAACTT
AATAACACATTGCGGACGTTTTTAATGTACTGAATTAACGCCGAATTAATTCGAGCTCGGATCTGATAAT
TTATTTGAAAATTCATAAGAAAAGCAAACGTTACATGAATTGATGAAACAATACAAAGACAGATAAAGCC
ACGCACATTTAGGATATTGGCCGAGATTACTGAATATTGAGTAAGATCACGGAATTTCTGACAGGAGCAT
GTCTTCAATTCAGCCCAAATGGCAGTTGAAATACTCAAACCGCCCCATATGCAGGAGCGGATCATTCATT
GTTTGTTTGGTTGCCTTTGCCAACATGGGAGTCCAAGATTCTGCAGTCAAATCTCGGTGACGGGCAGGAC
CGGACGGGGCGGTACCGGCAGGCTGAAGTCCAGCTGCCAGAAACCCACGTCATGCCAGTTCCCGTGCTTG
AAGCCGGCCGCCCGCAGCATGCCGCGGGGGGCATATCCGAGCGCCTCGTGCATGCGCACGCTCGGGTCGT
TGGGCAGCCCGATGACAGCGACCACGCTCTTGAAGCCCTGTGCCTCCAGGGACTTCAGCAGGTGGGTGTA
GAGCGTGGAGCCCAGTCCCGTCCGCTGGTGGCGGGGGGAGACGTACACGGTCGACTCGGCCGTCCAGTCG
TAGGCGTTGCGTGCCTTCCAGGGGCCCGCGTAGGCGATGCCGGCGACCTCGCCGTCCACCTCGGCGACGA
GCCAGGGATAGCGCTCCCGCAGACGGACGAGGTCGTCCGTCCACTCCTGCGGTTCCTGCGGCTCGGTACG
GAAGTTGACCGTGCTTGTCTCGATGTAGTGGTTGACGATGGTGCAGACCGCCGGCATGTCCGCCTCGGTG
GCACGGCGGATGTCGGCCGGGCGTCGTTCTGGGCTCATCGATTCGATTTGGTGTATCGAGATTGGTTATG
AAATTCAGATGCTAGTGTAATGTATTGGTAATTTGGGAAGATATAATAGGAAGCAAGGCTATTTATCCAT
TTCTGAAAAGGCGAAATGGCGTCACCGCGAGCGTCACGCGCATTCCGTTCTTGCTGTAAAGCGTTGTTTG
GTACACTTTTGACTAGCGAGGCTTGGCGTGTCAGCGTATCTATTCAAAAGTCGTTAATGGCTGCGGATCA
AGAAAAAGTTGGAATAGAAACAGAATACCCGCGAAATTCAGGCCCGGTTGCCATGTCCTACACGCCGAAA
TAAACGACCAAATTAGTAGAAAAATAAAAACTGACTCGGATACTTACGTCACGTCTTGCGCACTGATTTG
AAAAATCTCAGAATTCATGGATCCTAGGTGAGTCTAGAGAGTTAATTAAGTTTGCAAGCAGCAGATTACC
GGATACCTGTCCGCCTTTCTTAATTAAGTTTGCAAGCAGCAGATTACCGGATACCTGTCCGCCTTTCTTA
ATTAAGTTTGCAAGCAGCAGATTACGCGCAGAAAAAAAGGATCTCAAGGAGATCCTTTGGATCACAAAAA
AAAAGCCCGCTCATTAGGCGGGTTAAATTCCCGGGTACTGCAGCCGATTCATTAATGCAGGTTAACCTGG
CTTATCGAAATTAATACGACTCACTATAGGGAGACCGGCAGATCTGATCCCTACTCCAAAAATGTCAAAG
ATACAGTCTCAGAAGACCAAAGGGCTAT
