>Addgene plasmid #84168 | pFGC5941-PacI-ath-STTM842 | depositor partial sequence | sequence record 160724 | STTM
GGATGACGGATCTACTGACCATGAGTTGTTGTTGTTATGGTCTAATTTAAATATGGTCTAAAGAAGAAGA
ATGGATGACGGATCTACTGACCATGA
